Addgene plasmid #239989: pTol2-rtn1a-KALTA4
Purpose: Expresses GAL4 under control of the rtn1a promoter
Depositing lab: Summer Thyme. Publication: Genetic context of transgene insertion can influence neurodevelopment in zebrafish. Moyer AJ, Barcus A, Capps MES, Chrabasz JA, Lalonde RL, Mosimann C, Thyme SB. bioRxiv [Preprint]. 2025 Mar 5:2025.02.28.640904. doi: 10.1101/2025.02.28.640904. PubMed 40093151.
Backbone
  Vector backbone: pTol2-myl7(cmlc2):GFP
  Total vector size (bp): 10430
  Vector type: Zebrafish Tol2/phiC31 compatible
Growth in bacteria
  Bacterial resistance: Ampicillin, 100 μg/mL
  Growth temperature: 37°C
  Growth strain: DH5alpha
  Copy number: High Copy
Gene/Insert 1
  Gene/Insert name: KALTA4 (alt name: GAL4)
  Promoter: rtn1a
  Cloning method: Gibson Cloning
  Sequencing primers: 5′ rtn1a
Gene/Insert 2
  Gene/Insert name: EGFP
  Promoter: myl7
  Cloning method: Gibson Cloning
  Sequencing primers: 5′ myl7
Terms and licenses: Academic/Nonprofit Terms; Industry Terms: Not Available to Industry
How to cite: pTol2-rtn1a-KALTA4 was a gift from Summer Thyme (Addgene plasmid # 239989 ; http://n2t.net/addgene:239989 ; RRID:Addgene_239989)
