[The description below was written by a language model from this plasmid's Addgene catalogue record and the feature table of its GenBank file; any pLannotate feature table in this document was generated separately and was not available to it.]
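Description:
pTol2-rtn1a-KALTA4 is a 10.4 kb zebrafish transgenesis plasmid built on the pTol2-myl7(cmlc2):GFP backbone and described as compatible with both Tol2 transposition and phiC31 integration. In bacteria it is maintained as a high-copy plasmid through a ColE1-type ori and selected with ampicillin (AmpR with its own promoter). An f1 ori, a lacZα fragment and a T7 promoter are carried over from the parental cloning vector. A low-identity automated match labelled as a tyr fragment lies outside the Tol2 arms, and its role is not stated in the record.

The transposable cargo sits between two Tol2 sites. On the forward strand, about 1.7 kb of rtn1a upstream sequence drives KalTA4, a Gal4-derived transcriptional activator optimised for zebrafish, followed by an SV40 poly(A) signal. In the opposite orientation, the myl7 (cmlc2) cardiomyocyte promoter drives EGFP with a second SV40 poly(A) signal, so the two cassettes converge tail to tail. The heart-restricted green fluorescence acts as a transgenesis marker, letting carriers be identified independently of the driver's own expression pattern. A phiC31 attB site lies just outside the second Tol2 arm, so the plasmid can either be mobilised by Tol2 transposase for random genomic insertion or be recombined by phiC31 integrase into a pre-existing attP landing site for a defined insertion position.

The construct serves to generate Gal4 driver lines in which rtn1a regulatory sequence directs KalTA4 expression, which can then activate UAS-linked effectors or reporters. The associated work concerns how the genomic context of transgene insertion affects zebrafish neurodevelopment. The annotations indicate it was derived from a sibling elavl3:kalta4-attB plasmid by promoter exchange using Gibson assembly.
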