LOCUS       pTol2-rtn1a:kalta4-attB 10430 bp DNA circular SYN 26-JAN-2025
DEFINITION  Rtn1a-kalta4__colony_G4.
ACCESSION   Rtn1a-kalta4__colony_G4
KEYWORDS    .
SOURCE
  ORGANISM  .
COMMENT     Annotated with pLannotate v1.2.2.
FEATURES             Location/Qualifiers
     CDS             complement(171..1031)
                     /note="pLannotate"
                     /database="snapgene"
                     /identity="99.8"
                     /match_length="100.0"
                     /fragment="False"
                     /other="CDS"
                     /note="Derived using Geneious Prime 2024.0.3 'Annotate from
                     Database' based on nucleotide similarity"
                     /Transferred_From="pTol2-elavl3:kalta4-attB"
                     /Transferred_Similarity="100.00%"
                     /Primary_Match="100.00%; Adjusted-Interval-0:0/0; AmpR
                     (pTol2-elavl3:kalta4-attB)"
                     /label="AmpR"
     promoter        complement(1032..1136)
                     /note="pLannotate"
                     /database="snapgene"
                     /identity="100.0"
                     /match_length="100.0"
                     /fragment="False"
                     /other="promoter"
                     /note="Derived using Geneious Prime 2024.0.3 'Annotate from
                     Database' based on nucleotide similarity"
                     /Transferred_From="pTol2-elavl3:kalta4-attB"
                     /Transferred_Similarity="100.00%"
                     /Primary_Match="100.00%; Adjusted-Interval-0:0/0; AmpR
                     promoter (pTol2-elavl3:kalta4-attB)"
                     /label="AmpR promoter"
     rep_origin      complement(1189..1617)
                     /note="pLannotate"
                     /database="snapgene"
                     /identity="100.0"
                     /match_length="100.0"
                     /fragment="False"
                     /other="rep_origin"
                     /note="Derived using Geneious Prime 2024.0.3 'Annotate from
                     Database' based on nucleotide similarity"
                     /Transferred_From="pTol2-elavl3:kalta4-attB"
                     /Transferred_Similarity="100.00%"
                     /Primary_Match="100.00%; Adjusted-Interval-0:0/0; f1 ori
                     (pTol2-elavl3:kalta4-attB)"
                     /label="f1 ori"
     CDS             complement(1622..1777)
                     /note="pLannotate"
                     /database="snapgene"
                     /identity="100.0"
                     /match_length="89.7"
                     /fragment="True"
                     /other="CDS"
                     /note="Derived using Geneious Prime 2024.0.3 'Annotate from
                     Database' based on nucleotide similarity"
                     /Transferred_From="pTol2-elavl3:kalta4-attB"
                     /Transferred_Similarity="100.00%"
                     /Primary_Match="100.00%; Adjusted-Interval-0:0/0; lacZα
                     (fragment) (pTol2-elavl3:kalta4-attB)"
                     /label="lacZα (fragment)"
     misc_feature    1785..1804
                     /ApEinfo_fwdcolor="#9a9aff"
                     /ApEinfo_revcolor="green"
                     /X-Transferred_From="elavl3-kalta4-attb"
                     /X-Transferred_Similarity="100.00%"
                     /X-Primary_Match="100.00%; Adjusted-Interval-0:0/0; T7
                     promoter (elavl3-kalta4-attb)"
                     /X-Alternative_Match="100.00%; Adjusted-Interval-0:0/0; T7
                     promoter (zp0_5-attB,_colony_A (reversed) (digested by
                     SalI, BamHI) Fragment 2)"
                     /X-Alternative_Match="100.00%; Adjusted-Interval-0:0/0; T7
                     promoter (pTol2_shortelavl4-kalta4_M CS_liver)"
                     /X-Alternative_Match="100.00%; Adjusted-Interval-0:0/0; T7
                     promoter (elavl3-kalta4-attb (digested by NaeI))"
                     /X-Alternative_Match="100.00%; Adjusted-Interval-0:0/0; T7
                     promoter (pTol2_zp05_MCS_liver (digested by BamHI, SalI)
                     Fragment 2)"
                     /note="Derived using Geneious Prime 2024.0.3 'Annotate from
                     Database' based on nucleotide similarity"
                     /Transferred_From="pTol2-elavl3:kalta4-attB"
                     /Transferred_Similarity="100.00%"
                     /Primary_Match="100.00%; Adjusted-Interval-0:0/0; T7
                     promoter (pTol2-elavl3:kalta4-attB)"
                     /label="T7 promoter"
     CDS             2907..3548
                     /note="pLannotate"
                     /database="swissprot"
                     /identity="51.4"
                     /match_length="39.6"
                     /fragment="True"
                     /other="CDS"
                     /note="Derived using Geneious Prime 2024.0.3 'Annotate from
                     Database' based on nucleotide similarity"
                     /Transferred_From="pTol2-elavl3:kalta4-attB"
                     /Transferred_Similarity="100.00%"
                     /Primary_Match="100.00%; Adjusted-Interval-0:0/0; tyr
                     (fragment) (pTol2-elavl3:kalta4-attB)"
                     /label="tyr (fragment)"
     strand          3398..3409
                     /Strand_number_=3
                     /Sheet_number_="C"
                     /note="Derived using Geneious Prime 2022.0.2 'Annotate from
                     Database' based on protein similarity"
                     /X-Transferred_From="elavl3-kalta4-attb"
                     /X-Transferred_Similarity="100.00%"
                     /X-Primary_Match="100.00%; Adjusted-Interval-0:0/0; Beta
                     Strand (elavl3-kalta4-attb)"
                     /X-Alternative_Match="100.00%; Adjusted-Interval-0:0/0;
                     Beta Strand (zp0_5-attB,_colony_A (reversed) (digested by
                     SalI, BamHI) Fragment 2)"
                     /X-Alternative_Match="100.00%; Adjusted-Interval-0:0/0;
                     Beta Strand (pTol2_shortelavl4-kalta4_M CS_liver)"
                     /X-Alternative_Match="100.00%; Adjusted-Interval-0:0/0;
                     Beta Strand (elavl3-kalta4-attb (digested by NaeI))"
                     /X-Alternative_Match="100.00%; Adjusted-Interval-0:0/0;
                     Beta Strand (pTol2_zp05_MCS_liver (digested by BamHI, SalI)
                     Fragment 2)"
                     /note="Derived using Geneious Prime 2024.0.3 'Annotate from
                     Database' based on nucleotide similarity"
                     /Transferred_From="pTol2-elavl3:kalta4-attB"
                     /Transferred_Similarity="100.00%"
                     /Primary_Match="100.00%; Adjusted-Interval-0:0/0; Beta
                     Strand (pTol2-elavl3:kalta4-attB)"
                     /label="Beta Strand"
     misc_feature    3611..4241
                     /ApEinfo_label="Tol2 site"
                     /ApEinfo_fwdcolor="#ffbdfe"
                     /ApEinfo_revcolor="#ffbdfe"
                     /X-Transferred_From="elavl3-kalta4-attb"
                     /X-Transferred_Similarity="100.00%"
                     /X-Primary_Match="100.00%; Adjusted-Interval-0:0/0; Tol2
                     site(1) (elavl3-kalta4-attb)"
                     /X-Alternative_Match="100.00%; Adjusted-Interval-0:0/0;
                     Tol2 site(1) (zp0_5-attB,_colony_A (reversed) (digested by
                     SalI, BamHI) Fragment 2)"
                     /X-Alternative_Match="100.00%; Adjusted-Interval-0:0/0;
                     Tol2 site(1) (pTol2_shortelavl4-kalta4_M CS_liver)"
                     /X-Alternative_Match="100.00%; Adjusted-Interval-0:0/0;
                     Tol2 site(1) (elavl3-kalta4-attb (digested by NaeI))"
                     /X-Alternative_Match="100.00%; Adjusted-Interval-0:0/0;
                     Tol2 site(1) (pTol2_zp05_MCS_liver (digested by BamHI,
                     SalI) Fragment 2)"
                     /modified_by="rreeves"
                     /note="Derived using Geneious Prime 2024.0.3 'Annotate from
                     Database' based on nucleotide similarity"
                     /Transferred_From="pTol2-elavl3:kalta4-attB"
                     /Transferred_Similarity="100.00%"
                     /Primary_Match="100.00%; Adjusted-Interval-0:0/0; Tol2 site
                     (pTol2-elavl3:kalta4-attB)"
                     /label="Tol2 site"
     promoter        4242..5930
                     /created_by="rreeves"
                     /label="rtn1a upstream sequence"
     ORF             5931..6518
                     /created_by="rreeves"
                     /note="Derived using Geneious Prime 2023.2.1 'Annotate from
                     Database' based on nucleotide similarity"
                     /X-Transferred_From="elavl3-kalta4-attb"
                     /X-Transferred_Similarity="100.00%"
                     /X-Primary_Match="100.00%; Adjusted-Interval-0:0/0; kalta4?
                     (elavl3-kalta4-attb)"
                     /X-Alternative_Match="100.00%; Adjusted-Interval-0:0/0;
                     kalta4? (pTol2_shortelavl4-kalta4_M CS_liver)"
                     /X-Alternative_Match="100.00%; Adjusted-Interval-0:0/0;
                     kalta4? (elavl3-kalta4-attb (digested by NaeI))"
                     /X-Alternative_Match="100.00%; Adjusted-Interval-0:0/0;
                     kalta4? (kalta4)"
                     /modified_by="rreeves"
                     /note="Derived using Geneious Prime 2024.0.3 'Annotate from
                     Database' based on nucleotide similarity"
                     /Transferred_From="pTol2-elavl3:kalta4-attB"
                     /Transferred_Similarity="100.00%"
                     /Primary_Match="100.00%; Adjusted-Interval-0:0/0; kalta4
                     (pTol2-elavl3:kalta4-attB)"
                     /label="kalta4"
     polyA_signal    6569..6751
                     /ApEinfo_fwdcolor="#ffb78b"
                     /ApEinfo_revcolor="green"
                     /X-Transferred_From="elavl3-kalta4-attb"
                     /X-Transferred_Similarity="100.00%"
                     /X-Primary_Match="100.00%; Adjusted-Interval-0:0/0; SV40
                     PolyA (elavl3-kalta4-attb)"
                     /X-Alternative_Match="100.00%; Adjusted-Interval-0:0/0;
                     SV40 PolyA (zp0_5-attB,_colony_A (reversed) (digested by
                     SalI, BamHI) Fragment 2)"
                     /X-Alternative_Match="100.00%; Adjusted-Interval-0:0/0;
                     SV40 PolyA (pTol2_shortelavl4-kalta4_M CS_liver)"
                     /X-Alternative_Match="100.00%; Adjusted-Interval-0:0/0;
                     SV40 PolyA (elavl3-kalta4-attb (digested by NaeI))"
                     /X-Alternative_Match="100.00%; Adjusted-Interval-0:0/0;
                     SV40 PolyA (pTol2_zp05_MCS_liver (digested by BamHI, SalI)
                     Fragment 2)"
                     /X-Alternative_Match="100.00%; Adjusted-Interval-0:-81/92;
                     primer AP101_R SV40 (elavl3-kalta4-attb)"
                     /X-Alternative_Match="100.00%; Adjusted-Interval-0:-81/92;
                     primer AP101_R SV40 (zp0_5-attB,_colony_A (reversed)
                     (digested by SalI, BamHI) Fragment 2)"
                     /X-Alternative_Match="100.00%; Adjusted-Interval-0:-81/92;
                     primer AP101_R SV40 (pTol2_shortelavl4-kalta4_M CS_liver)"
                     /X-Alternative_Match="100.00%; Adjusted-Interval-0:-81/92;
                     primer AP101_R SV40 (elavl3-kalta4-attb (digested by
                     NaeI))"
                     /X-Alternative_Match="100.00%; Adjusted-Interval-0:-81/92;
                     primer AP101_R SV40 (pTol2_zp05_MCS_liver (digested by
                     BamHI, SalI) Fragment 2)"
                     /modified_by="rreeves"
                     /note="Derived using Geneious Prime 2024.0.3 'Annotate from
                     Database' based on nucleotide similarity"
                     /Transferred_From="pTol2-elavl3:kalta4-attB"
                     /Transferred_Similarity="100.00%"
                     /Primary_Match="100.00%; Adjusted-Interval-0:0/0; SV40
                     poly(A) signal (pTol2-elavl3:kalta4-attB)"
                     /Alternative_Match="100.00%; Adjusted-Interval-0:13/63;
                     SV40 poly(A) signal (pTol2-elavl3:kalta4-attB)"
                     /label="SV40 poly(A) signal"
     polyA_signal    complement(6812..6944)
                     /note="pLannotate"
                     /database="snapgene"
                     /identity="100.0"
                     /match_length="98.5"
                     /fragment="False"
                     /other="polyA_signal"
                     /modified_by="rreeves"
                     /note="Derived using Geneious Prime 2024.0.3 'Annotate from
                     Database' based on nucleotide similarity"
                     /Transferred_From="pTol2-elavl3:kalta4-attB"
                     /Transferred_Similarity="100.00%"
                     /Primary_Match="100.00%; Adjusted-Interval-0:0/0; SV40
                     poly(A) signal (pTol2-elavl3:kalta4-attB)"
                     /label="SV40 poly(A) signal"
     ORF             complement(6995..7711)
                     /Imported_from="Pla sMapper"
                     /note="Derived using Geneious Prime 2022.0.2 'Annotate from
                     Database' based on nucleotide similarity"
                     /X-Transferred_From="elavl3-kalta4-attb"
                     /X-Transferred_Similarity="100.00%"
                     /X-Primary_Match="100.00%; Adjusted-Interval-0:0/0; EGFP
                     reporter (elavl3-kalta4-attb)"
                     /X-Alternative_Match="100.00%; Adjusted-Interval-0:0/0;
                     EGFP reporter (zp0_5-attB,_colony_A (reversed) (digested by
                     SalI, BamHI) Fragment 2)"
                     /X-Alternative_Match="100.00%; Adjusted-Interval-0:0/0;
                     EGFP reporter (pTol2_shortelavl4-kalta4_M CS_liver)"
                     /X-Alternative_Match="100.00%; Adjusted-Interval-0:0/0;
                     EGFP reporter (elavl3-kalta4-attb (digested by NaeI))"
                     /X-Alternative_Match="100.00%; Adjusted-Interval-0:0/0;
                     EGFP reporter (pTol2_zp05_MCS_liver (digested by BamHI,
                     SalI) Fragment 2)"
                     /modified_by="rreeves"
                     /note="Derived using Geneious Prime 2024.0.3 'Annotate from
                     Database' based on nucleotide similarity"
                     /Transferred_From="pTol2-elavl3:kalta4-attB"
                     /Transferred_Similarity="100.00%"
                     /Primary_Match="100.00%; Adjusted-Interval-0:0/0; EGFP
                     (pTol2-elavl3:kalta4-attB)"
                     /label="EGFP"
     promoter        complement(7712..8610)
                     /ApEinfo_fwdcolor="#ffffbf"
                     /ApEinfo_revcolor="#ffffbf"
                     /X-Transferred_From="elavl3-kalta4-attb"
                     /X-Transferred_Similarity="100.00%"
                     /X-Primary_Match="100.00%; Adjusted-Interval-0:0/0; cmlc2
                     promoter (elavl3-kalta4-attb)"
                     /X-Alternative_Match="100.00%; Adjusted-Interval-0:0/0;
                     cmlc2 promoter (zp0_5-attB,_colony_A (reversed) (digested
                     by SalI, BamHI) Fragment 2)"
                     /X-Alternative_Match="100.00%; Adjusted-Interval-0:0/0;
                     cmlc2 promoter (elavl3-kalta4-attb (digested by NaeI))"
                     /modified_by="rreeves"
                     /note="Derived using Geneious Prime 2024.0.3 'Annotate from
                     Database' based on nucleotide similarity"
                     /Transferred_From="pTol2-elavl3:kalta4-attB"
                     /Transferred_Similarity="100.00%"
                     /Primary_Match="100.00%; Adjusted-Interval-0:0/0; myl7
                     (cmlc2) promoter (pTol2-elavl3:kalta4-attB)"
                     /label="myl7 (cmlc2) promoter"
     misc_feature    8612..9260
                     /ApEinfo_fwdcolor="#f1beff"
                     /ApEinfo_revcolor="#f1beff"
                     /X-Transferred_From="elavl3-kalta4-attb"
                     /X-Transferred_Similarity="100.00%"
                     /X-Primary_Match="100.00%; Adjusted-Interval-0:0/0; Tol2
                     site (elavl3-kalta4-attb)"
                     /X-Alternative_Match="100.00%; Adjusted-Interval-0:0/0;
                     Tol2 site (zp0_5-attB,_colony_A (reversed) (digested by
                     SalI, BamHI) Fragment 2)"
                     /X-Alternative_Match="100.00%; Adjusted-Interval-0:0/0;
                     Tol2 site (elavl3-kalta4-attb (digested by NaeI))"
                     /X-Alternative_Match="100.00%; Adjusted-Interval-0:-4/0;
                     Tol2 site (pTol2_shortelavl4-kalta4_M CS_liver)"
                     /X-Alternative_Match="100.00%; Adjusted-Interval-0:-4/0;
                     Tol2 site (pTol2_zp05_MCS_liver (digested by BamHI, SalI)
                     Fragment 2)"
                     /note="Derived using Geneious Prime 2024.0.3 'Annotate from
                     Database' based on nucleotide similarity"
                     /Transferred_From="pTol2-elavl3:kalta4-attB"
                     /Transferred_Similarity="100.00%"
                     /Primary_Match="100.00%; Adjusted-Interval-0:0/0; Tol2 site
                     (pTol2-elavl3:kalta4-attB)"
                     /label="Tol2 site"
     misc_feature    9282..9351
                     /bound_moiety="phage φC31 integrase"
                     /note="attB site for the φC31 integrase (Grot h et al.,
                     2000)"
                     /X-Transferred_From="elavl3-kalta4-attb"
                     /X-Transferred_Similarity="100.00%"
                     /X-Primary_Match="100.00%; Adjusted-Interval-0:0/0; attB
                     (elavl3-kalta4-attb)"
                     /X-Alternative_Match="100.00%; Adjusted-Interval-0:0/0;
                     attB (zp0_5-attB,_colony_A (reversed) (digested by SalI,
                     BamHI) Fragment 2)"
                     /X-Alternative_Match="100.00%; Adjusted-Interval-0:0/0;
                     attB (elavl3-kalta4-attb (digested by NaeI))"
                     /modified_by="rreeves"
                     /note="Derived using Geneious Prime 2024.0.3 'Annotate from
                     Database' based on nucleotide similarity"
                     /Transferred_From="pTol2-elavl3:kalta4-attB"
                     /Transferred_Similarity="100.00%"
                     /Primary_Match="100.00%; Adjusted-Interval-0:0/0; attB
                     (pTol2-elavl3:kalta4-attB)"
                     /label="attB"
     rep_origin      complement(9842..10430)
                     /note="pLannotate"
                     /database="snapgene"
                     /identity="99.8"
                     /match_length="100.0"
                     /fragment="False"
                     /other="rep_origin"
                     /note="Derived using Geneious Prime 2024.0.3 'Annotate from
                     Database' based on nucleotide similarity"
                     /Transferred_From="pTol2-elavl3:kalta4-attB"
                     /Transferred_Similarity="100.00%"
                     /Primary_Match="100.00%; Adjusted-Interval-0:0/0; ori
                     (pTol2-elavl3:kalta4-attB)"
                     /label="ori"
ORIGIN
        1 gaagatcctt tgatcttttc tacggggtct gacgctcagt ggaacgaaaa ctcacgttaa
       61 gggattttgg tcatgagatt atcaaaaagg atcttcacct agatcctttt aaattaaaaa
      121 tgaagtttta aatcaatcta aagtatatat gagtaaactt ggtctgacag ttaccaatgc
      181 ttaatcagtg aggcacctat ctcagcgatc tgtctatttc gttcatccat agttgcctga
      241 ctccccgtcg tgtagataac tacgatacgg gagggcttac catctggccc cagtgctgca
      301 atgataccgc gagacccacg ctcaccggct ccagatttat cagcaataaa ccagccagcc
      361 ggaagggccg agcgcagaag tggtcctgca actttatccg cctccatcca gtctattaat
      421 tgttgccggg aagctagagt aagtagttcg ccagttaata gtttgcgcaa cgttgttgcc
      481 attgctacag gcatcgtggt gtcacgctcg tcgtttggta tggcttcatt cagctccggt
      541 tcccaacgat caaggcgagt tacatgatcc cccatgttgt gcaaaaaagc ggttagctcc
      601 ttcggtcctc cgatcgttgt cagaagtaag ttggccgcag tgttatcact catggttatg
      661 gcagcactgc ataattctct tactgtcatg ccatccgtaa gatgcttttc tgtgactggt
      721 gagtactcaa ccaagtcatt ctgagaatag tgtatgcggc gaccgagttg ctcttgcccg
      781 gcgtcaatac gggataatac cgcgccacat agcagaactt taaaagtgct catcattgga
      841 aaacgttctt cggggcgaaa actctcaagg atcttaccgc tgttgagatc cagttcgatg
      901 taacccactc gtgcacccaa ctgatcttca gcatctttta ctttcaccag cgtttctggg
      961 tgagcaaaaa caggaaggca aaatgccgca aaaaagggaa taagggcgac acggaaatgt
     1021 tgaatactca tactcttcct ttttcaatat tattgaagca tttatcaggg ttattgtctc
     1081 atgagcggat acatatttga atgtatttag aaaaataaac aaataggggt tccgcgcaca
     1141 tttccccgaa aagtgccacc taaattgtaa gcgttaatat tttgttaaaa ttcgcgttaa
     1201 atttttgtta aatcagctca ttttttaacc aataggccga aatcggcaaa atcccttata
     1261 aatcaaaaga atagaccgag atagggtnnn nnnnnnnnnn nnnnnnnnnn nnnnnnnnnn
     1321 nnnnaaagaa cgtggactcc aacgtcaaag gnnnnnnnnn nnnnnnnnnn nnnnnnnnnn
     1381 nnnnnnnnnn nnnnnnnnnn tnnnnnnnnn nnnnnnnnnn nnnnnnnnnn nnnnnnnnnn
     1441 nnnnnnnnnn nnnnnnnnnn nnnnnnnnnn nnnnnnnnnn nnnnnnnnnn nngnnnnnnn
     1501 nnnnnnnnnn nnnnnnnnnn nnnnnnnnnn nnnnnnnnnn nnnnnnnnnn nnnnnnnnnn
     1561 nnnnnnnnnn nnnnnnnnnn nnnnnnnnnn nnnnnnnnnn nnnnnnnnnn nnnnnnnccc
     1621 attcgccatt caggctgcgc aactgttggg aagggcgatc ggtgcgggcc tcttcgctat
     1681 tacgccagct ggcgaaaggg ggatgtgctg caaggcgatt aagttgggta acgccagggt
     1741 tttcccagtc acgacgttgt aaaacgacgg ccagtgagcg cgcgtaatac gactcactat
     1801 agggcgaatt gggtaccaaa tagtaggaat tacccacctg tacaagtgct gaaaacttgg
     1861 atgaataagc ccgtttgcca ttttctactg ctattttaaa tcttttctgt atttgtctgc
     1921 atttgtcttt acccttgaat aaatgtttta gttgtttttt ttcaattatg actgtgttta
     1981 acagacatta ttacaataat atgtaatagt agtacacact attattatgt aatagtactt
     2041 gttgactgta tttgagaact ggaccgagtg agtgttacgt cacccattca aaatgactta
     2101 cttctggctc caacaaaatg aagttaattc agttgccatt tttcactgta tggacatcgc
     2161 cgtgttggag ctagacgttg ccaataagca agaaagagcc gagatgcgtc gagtctgagt
     2221 caccgttcct atggcaaccc ctctaaccaa tcagaagtaa gcttgttgga agtccacagc
     2281 ctaccacttg aaagcgggct gcacaaaatc tgtcaaacgt tttgaacgtt ggatgtgaga
     2341 gcacatactt ttattaaggc atctggttgg tcagtttata atatcaacaa cttgggctac
     2401 agaaaagaaa agttattaca gaaattatga ttaacaagta catgttaaat aaagatttta
     2461 atatgaatgc caccactgga gcattcatgc catttggagc ttcttcctgt ttggatcact
     2521 agaaggagga ggtcactcat tacagttctc atatacagtc gttggttggt tggttggttg
     2581 gtagattgat tgattgattg attgattgat tgattgattg attgattgat tgattgattg
     2641 attgattgat tgattgattg gtagtcaaaa taagaaataa tttccacaga ttcattacag
     2701 aaatgattaa atgcatacat aaaaaactgg gggggggggg gggggataca acaacacact
     2761 taagtcacat ttgcctacgt aaagaaaagt aaagaaaatc aatagctata ttttacatct
     2821 cctttttttg ctgtctttta attagccttg ttttgctgtt atcttgattg aaactgtaac
     2881 ttcttcacct gcttcttttc tttgtaggtt ttgccagccc agaaacaggc atggctgtgc
     2941 aaggccagag caccatgcac aatgcgctgc atgtcttcat gaacggctca atgtcctcag
     3001 tccagggctc agccaacgac cccatcttcc tccttcacca tgctttcatt gacaggtaac
     3061 aaacacgtca tgacattaga ctgcacagtt tttgacaaag ttcatacaat ctgttgttta
     3121 tagctgctac aattagtgaa gtttgtgaat gtacttggat gagcagcgaa agatcaattg
     3181 agatcaattg ttagagtttg gttgccctgc agagcaaaga acaaaaaata atctggtggc
     3241 tttactgcgt gaggttatta ttggtggaat agaaacacaa aacataattg catttatttg
     3301 tttaattttt tatcttatct taactttcat cttgcatatt tgtttcttac atcatttcta
     3361 gcatctttga gcgctggcta agaactcatc agcctccccg gtccatctac ccacgtacca
     3421 atgcaccaat tggccacaat gacggctact acatggtgcc attccttcct ctttatagga
     3481 atggagacta cctcctgtcc aacaatgctc ttggatacga gtacgcctac ctgttggacc
     3541 caggtcattg cacaacacca gaaatgccct ctgatctgca aaagacgtga ataatctgtt
     3601 cagacaccca tatgcactct gttccacaca ggtcagaggt ttgtccagga gttcttgaca
     3661 gaggtgtaaa aagtactcaa aaattttact caagtgaaag tacaagtact tagggaaaat
     3721 tttactcaat taaaagtaaa agtatctggc tagaatctta cttgagtaaa agtaaaaaag
     3781 tactccatta aaattgtact tgagtattaa ggaagtaaaa gtaaaagcaa gaaagaaaac
     3841 tagagattct tgtttaagct tttaatctca aaaaacatta aatgaaatgc atacaaggtt
     3901 ttatcctgct ttagaactgt ttgtatttaa ttatcaaact ataagacaga caatctaatg
     3961 ccagtacacg ctactcaaag ttgtaaaacc tcagatttaa cttcagtaga agctgattct
     4021 caaaattgtt agtgtcaagc ctagctcttt tggggctgaa aagcaatcct gcagtgctga
     4081 aaagcctctc acaggcagcc gatgcgggaa gaggtgtatt agtcttgata gagaggctgc
     4141 aaatagcagg aaacgtgagc agagactccc tggtgtctga aacacaggcc agatgggcca
     4201 ttcgtacgct taatttcgta tagggataac agggtaatga tctagggtac tctaaaccag
     4261 cgatgcccaa aaactagggc ccgctggcca aagttggccc agaataacct ttgatttggc
     4321 caccccatct gagaagagaa cgagaatgat agggaaggtt gaagcaaacc agagattgtc
     4381 aaaacaattt tactttttgt ttgtttgttt aattgttaag ctacaaaaaa gcaaactgaa
     4441 attgaatgtt tcagataaat gttctgaatg aatcagattt ttaatgttaa actgtaaata
     4501 ctgttacttg atggaagaca gtgttctaaa tgggatttat atatttttat tgtaaaaaaa
     4561 ttatttaatt ttaagtatga ataaattagg aatttaccat ttgaaacttt attgtaatac
     4621 actttagtat attaaccttt agcccgccaa cctaaatcaa atttggtttt tggctcttca
     4681 taagaaaaaa tgtgggcatc cctgctctaa accttctcac tcagtatgca gaacatgtga
     4741 taagtcacat acaatttgtt gagcatgtct taatatggcc tgttcataaa tttgctgcag
     4801 tgacatctgc tctgatacac caataataaa taaacataca tttcaatggg gctggtttca
     4861 tggtgatgac atgaaagagt cctattttgt atacttaaag aatccttcag taaaaattct
     4921 tttccaataa tagatttttt ttcacagtgc gaagacttca taataggaca attttcagca
     4981 gtaaagaacc ttttgtggga taaaataatt cctagttgtt cttgatatat caattataat
     5041 gtcttatgga accactgagg tcagaaagaa ttttttattt tataatattg ttctccaaat
     5101 atttcactga cccacaacaa gcacttctcc agcctctctt ggatcccagc ttaaaaggtg
     5161 ccaaattgat ttattgtcaa ttatgtttca atatgacctt tagagaatgt gtgaaggaat
     5221 tgtgaagttt ccaaaaagtt ttattaaatt gagttctctg gggcctttag aaaattctga
     5281 ttagtttaac agttattaat ttatgggatt agttcatgtt acattacact aattattcgt
     5341 tttaaacaaa tcattttgtt tcaattaaat aatacccttt ttaatttcgt tgttataatg
     5401 ctgattactg tttttatgat gtttatgata tttataacca agtaaaatct tgcattttca
     5461 caaaagttcg tctgcaatgt tgttaaagtc agtgtttgtg aatagaaaca aaataaatca
     5521 gactccaccc tttttgctcc gacaacaatg ccactgaggt cacatgacca tgctcatgtt
     5581 tatgtatgag ctttgtttgg tagggtgtgg cctctttgat ctgactccat catcatcacc
     5641 accacccccg tcgggctctg catatggtac ggtccgctct ctggctctgc ggtggaggct
     5701 gcagtgttta ccgtttcatc caacagagcg gctcctctcc tctcctttct ctttccgtct
     5761 tatctgccct tttcctcgtt aagcagcagc atcctctctc tctctctgct ctctcatcta
     5821 atttctggcc attcatgcgg ttcggacgtg tgagatagtg ggtctctgaa agacatacga
     5881 ccagcgaaag ggaaaggaaa aagacgacag cagtgagaga agcgacagac atgaaactgc
     5941 tctcatccat cgagcaagcc tgcgacattt gtcggcttaa gaagctgaaa tgctccaagg
     6001 aaaagccgaa atgtgccaaa tgcctgaaga acaattggga atgtcgttac tctcccaaaa
     6061 ccaagcgaag tccactcaca agggctcatc tgaccgaagt ggagagcagg ctagagagac
     6121 tggaacaact ctttttgctc atcttcccta gagaggacct tgacatgatc ctcaagatgg
     6181 attctctcca ggatattaaa gcccttttga ctggcttatt cgtccaggac aatgtgaaca
     6241 aagacgctgt gacagaccga ttggcaagtg tcgagaccga tatgcctctg acactgagac
     6301 agcacagaat cagcgctact tcctcaagcg aagagtcttc taacaaggga cagagacagc
     6361 tgactgtttc gagcaggtcg accccgtccc cggccgacgc cctggacgac ggcgacctgg
     6421 acatgctgcc tgctgatgct ctcgatgatt tcgatctgga tatgctcccg gccgacgccc
     6481 tggacgacta cgacctggac atcctcccgg gtaactaaca aactcgagaa agctagcaaa
     6541 ccatggtacg atgatgatcc agacatgata agatacattg atgagtttgg acaaaccaca
     6601 actagaatgc agtgaaaaaa atgctttatt tgtgaaattt gtgatgctat tgctttattt
     6661 gtaaccatta taagctgcaa taaacaagtt aacaacaaca attgcattca ttttatgttt
     6721 caggttcagg gggaggtgtg ggaggttttt taaagcaagt aaaacctcta caaatgtggt
     6781 atggctgatt atgatcctct agatcagatc tcttgtttat tgcagcttat aatggttaca
     6841 aataaagcaa tagcatcaca aatttcacaa ataaagcatt tttttcactg cattctagtt
     6901 gtggtttgtc caaactcatc aatgtatctt atcatgtctg gatctacgta atacgactca
     6961 ctatagttct agaggctcga gaggggccgc tttacttgta cagctcgtcc atgccgagag
     7021 tgatcccggc ggcggtcacg aactccagca ggaccatgtg atcgcgcttc tcgttggggt
     7081 ctttgctcag ggcggactgg gtgctcaggt agtggttgtc gggcagcagc acggggccgt
     7141 cgccgatggg ggtgttctgc tggtagtggt cggcgagctg cacgctgccg tcctcgatgt
     7201 tgtggcggat cttgaagttc accttgatgc cgttcttctg cttgtcggcc atgatataga
     7261 cgttgtggct gttgtagttg tactccagct tgtgccccag gatgttgccg tcctccttga
     7321 agtcgatgcc cttcagctcg atgcggttca ccagggtgtc gccctcgaac ttcacctcgg
     7381 cgcgggtctt gtagttgccg tcgtccttga agaagatggt gcgctcctgg acgtagcctt
     7441 cgggcatggc ggacttgaag aagtcgtgct gcttcatgtg gtcggggtag cggctgaagc
     7501 actgcacgcc gtaggtcagg gtggtcacga gggtgggcca gggcacgggc agcttgccgg
     7561 tggtgcagat gaacttcagg gtcagcttgc cgtaggtggc atcgccctcg ccctcgccgg
     7621 acacgctgaa cttgtggccg tttacgtcgc cgtccagctc gaccaggatg ggcaccaccc
     7681 cggtgaacag ctcctcgccc ttgctcacca tggtcactgt ctgctttgct gttggtctgg
     7741 gctcctgggt cactggctta ctaatggagt ctttatgtat gaggactctt atcaattgtt
     7801 cttctataaa ggtctgcagt gtttctgttc gtcccctaca tggacaccca gagcctccta
     7861 aatacaggag ccctgataac tgcacaagtg ctcagattcc agcagggtgg aaaatgagat
     7921 aaagtgtgca gatggggagg gggacgtgaa tgagagattt gagggatgaa aaggatggat
     7981 gaacgcattg aaaatagccc ctttcacaaa ataataccag taaattgtca tataattaat
     8041 gaccagacct ttacctgtaa atgatgtgat gttcatatac agaagaatgc caacaattta
     8101 cagatgattt tacaaattct taattttcct tttctaaatg gatttgttca cacattatct
     8161 cttcaaagca attgaatttt ctggaaaaga ttggctgtgt gtgtaaaagg tgctactgag
     8221 gaatttaatg tgacatggaa tgaagcaaac agcagcctaa gacaggatgg caggaaaaat
     8281 gtcacatgtt taaaataaga gtgaaaccaa cgacctggac ttatagagac tgtgtgtcct
     8341 taggcaaagc tcttgtacaa acagtgcttg tgactgtgaa attcggggtt tgcctggatt
     8401 gtgttaaatg tgtgcttgga tgtatcataa aaaagaatcg gttctctgta tttgacattt
     8461 tctgtaattt atctaaagtt acaactggct atgcctgatt tttatcacta ttgaatcaat
     8521 cattttaaag aatgttaagt ctgctgattt ggagagctca tttacattta ttttgaatgt
     8581 ctcttattta acacaactga tttaagcttt agatctaatc tgatcattca ggcgcgccaa
     8641 cacgtgaata ccacgcgagg ccttagggat aacagggtaa tacgcgtgat ctgcgaagat
     8701 acggccacgg gtgctcttga tcctgtggct gattttggac tgtgctgctc gcagctgctg
     8761 atgaatcaca tacttcctcc attttcttcc actgattgac tgttataatt tccctaattt
     8821 ccaggtcaag gtgctgtgca ttgtggtaat agatgtgaca tgacgtcact tccaaaggac
     8881 caatgaacat gtctgaccaa tttcatataa tgtgaaaacg attttcatag gcagaataaa
     8941 taacatttaa attaaactgg gcatcagcgc aattcaattg gtttggtaat agcaagggaa
     9001 aatagaatga agtgatctcc aaaaaataag tactttttga ctgtaaataa aattgtaagg
     9061 agtaaaaagt actttttttt ctaaaaaaat gtaattaagt aaaagtaaaa gtattgattt
     9121 ttaattgtac tcaagtaaag taaaaatccc caaaaataat acttaagtac agtaatcaag
     9181 taaaattact caagtacttt acacctctgg ttcttgaccc cctaccttca gcaagcccag
     9241 cagatccact agttctagag ctcgacgatg taggtcacgg tctcgaagcc gcggtgcggg
     9301 tgccagggcg tgcccttggg ctccccgggc gcgtactcca cctcacccat ctggtccatc
     9361 tgatgaacgg gccaccgcgg tggagctcca gcttttgttc cctttagtga gggttaattg
     9421 cgcgcttggc gtaatcatgg tcatagctgt ttcctgtgtg aaattgttat ccgctcacaa
     9481 ttccacacaa catacgagcc ggaagcataa agtgtaaagc ctggggtgcc taatgagtga
     9541 gctaactcac attaattgcg ttgcgctcac tgcccgcttt ccagtcggga aacctgtcgt
     9601 gccagctgca ttaatgaatc ggccaacgcg cggggagagg cggtttgcgt attgggcgct
     9661 cttccgcttc ctcgctcact gactcgctgc gctcggtcgt tcggctgcgg cgagcggtat
     9721 cagctcactc aaaggcggta atacggttat ccacagaatc aggggataac gcaggaaaga
     9781 acatgtgagc aaaaggccag caaaaggcca ggaaccgtaa aaaggccgcg ttgctggcgt
     9841 ttttccatag gctccgcccc cctgacgagc atcacaaaaa tcgacgctca agtcagaggt
     9901 ggcgaaaccc gacaggacta taaagatacc aggcgtttcc ccctggaagc tccctcgtgc
     9961 gctctcctgt tccgaccctg ccgcttaccg gatacctgtc cgcctttctc ccttcgggaa
    10021 gcgtggcgct ttctcatagc tcacgctgta ggtatctcag ttcggtgtag gtcgttcgct
    10081 ccaagctggg ctgtgtgcac gaaccccccg ttcagcccga ccgctgcgcc ttatccggta
    10141 actatcgtct tgagtccaac ccggtaagac acgacttatc gccactggca gcagccactg
    10201 gtaacaggat tagcagagcg aggtatgtag gcggtgctac agagttcttg aagtggtggc
    10261 ctaactacgg ctacactaga agaacagtat ttggtatctg cgctctgctg aagccagtta
    10321 ccttcggaaa aagagttggt agctcttgat ccggcaaaca aaccaccgct ggtagcggtg
    10381 gtttttttgt ttgcaagcag cagattacgc gcagaaaaaa aggatctcaa
//
