Features (pLannotate 1.2.2; 21 found; start..end, strand, type, name):
    171..1031    -  CDS            AmpR: β-lactamase; bla; confers resistance to ampicillin, carbenicillin, and related antibiotics
   1032..1136    -  promoter       AmpR promoter: bla
   1189..1617    -  rep_origin     f1 ori (sequence partly withheld): f1 bacteriophage origin of replication; arrow indicates direction of (+) strand synthesis
   1622..1777    -  CDS            lacZα (fragment): LacZα fragment of β-galactosidase; lacZ fragment
   1785..1803    +  promoter       T7 promoter: promoter for bacteriophage T7 RNA polymerase
   2904..3545    +  CDS            tyr (fragment): TYRO_ORYLA - Also known as tyro. Experimental evidence at transcript level: Swiss-Prot protein existence level 2. This is a copper-containing oxidase that functions in the formation of pigments such as melanins and other polyphenolic compounds. From Oryzias latipes (Japanese rice fish) (Japanese killifish).
   5928..6368    +  CDS            GAL4 (fragment): GAL4_YEAST - Experimental evidence at protein level: Swiss-Prot protein existence level 1. This protein is a positive regulator for the gene expression of the galactose-induced genes such as GAL1, GAL2, GAL7, GAL10, and MEL1 which code for the enzymes used to convert galactose to glucose. It recognizes a 17 base pair sequence in (5'-CGGRNNRCYNYNCNCCG-3') the upstream activating sequence (UAS-G) of these genes. From Saccharomyces cerevisiae (strain ATCC 204508 / S288c) (Baker's yeast).
   6553..6687    -  polyA_signal   SV40 poly(A) signal: SV40 polyadenylation signal
   6710..6793    -  CDS            large T antigen (fragment): large T antigen from SV40 (simian virus 40)
   6809..6941    +  polyA_signal   SV40 poly(A) signal: SV40 polyadenylation signal
   6946..6963    +  promoter       T7 promoter (fragment): promoter for bacteriophage T7 RNA polymerase
   6989..7708    -  CDS            EGFP: the original enhanced GFP (Yang et al., 1996) mammalian codon-optimized
   9240..9258    -  misc_feature   MCS (fragment): pBluescript multiple cloning site
   9279..9348    +  protein_bind   attB: attB site for the φC31 integrase (Groth et al., 2000) phage φC31 integrase
   9368..9385    -  misc_feature   MCS (fragment): pBluescript multiple cloning site
   9398..9416    -  promoter       T3 promoter: promoter for bacteriophage T3 RNA polymerase
   9461..9477    -  protein_bind   lac operator: The lac repressor binds to the lac operator to inhibit transcription in E. coli. This inhibition can be relieved by adding lactose or isopropyl-β-D-thiogalactopyranoside (IPTG). lac repressor encoded by lacI
   9485..9515    -  promoter       lac promoter: promoter for the E. coli lac operon
   9530..9551    -  protein_bind   CAP binding site: CAP binding activates transcription in the presence of cAMP. E. coli catabolite activator protein
   9564..9656    -  CDS            lacI (fragment): lac repressor; lacI; The lac repressor binds to the lac operator to inhibit transcription in E. coli. This inhibition can be relieved by adding lactose or isopropyl-β-D-thiogalactopyranoside (IPTG).
   9839..10427   -  rep_origin     ori: high-copy-number ColE1/pMB1/pBR322/pUC origin of replication
>Addgene plasmid #239989 | pTol2-rtn1a-KALTA4 | addgene full sequence | sequence record 477497 | Addgene NGS Result
GAAGATCCTTTGATCTTTTCTACGGGGTCTGACGCTCAGTGGAACGAAAACTCACGTTAAGGGATTTTGG
TCATGAGATTATCAAAAAGGATCTTCACCTAGATCCTTTTAAATTAAAAATGAAGTTTTAAATCAATCTA
AAGTATATATGAGTAAACTTGGTCTGACAGTTACCAATGCTTAATCAGTGAGGCACCTATCTCAGCGATC
TGTCTATTTCGTTCATCCATAGTTGCCTGACTCCCCGTCGTGTAGATAACTACGATACGGGAGGGCTTAC
CATCTGGCCCCAGTGCTGCAATGATACCGCGAGACCCACGCTCACCGGCTCCAGATTTATCAGCAATAAA
CCAGCCAGCCGGAAGGGCCGAGCGCAGAAGTGGTCCTGCAACTTTATCCGCCTCCATCCAGTCTATTAAT
TGTTGCCGGGAAGCTAGAGTAAGTAGTTCGCCAGTTAATAGTTTGCGCAACGTTGTTGCCATTGCTACAG
GCATCGTGGTGTCACGCTCGTCGTTTGGTATGGCTTCATTCAGCTCCGGTTCCCAACGATCAAGGCGAGT
TACATGATCCCCCATGTTGTGCAAAAAAGCGGTTAGCTCCTTCGGTCCTCCGATCGTTGTCAGAAGTAAG
TTGGCCGCAGTGTTATCACTCATGGTTATGGCAGCACTGCATAATTCTCTTACTGTCATGCCATCCGTAA
GATGCTTTTCTGTGACTGGTGAGTACTCAACCAAGTCATTCTGAGAATAGTGTATGCGGCGACCGAGTTG
CTCTTGCCCGGCGTCAATACGGGATAATACCGCGCCACATAGCAGAACTTTAAAAGTGCTCATCATTGGA
AAACGTTCTTCGGGGCGAAAACTCTCAAGGATCTTACCGCTGTTGAGATCCAGTTCGATGTAACCCACTC
GTGCACCCAACTGATCTTCAGCATCTTTTACTTTCACCAGCGTTTCTGGGTGAGCAAAAACAGGAAGGCA
AAATGCCGCAAAAAAGGGAATAAGGGCGACACGGAAATGTTGAATACTCATACTCTTCCTTTTTCAATAT
TATTGAAGCATTTATCAGGGTTATTGTCTCATGAGCGGATACATATTTGAATGTATTTAGAAAAATAAAC
AAATAGGGGTTCCGCGCACATTTCCCCGAAAAGTGCCACCTAAATTGTAAGCGTTAATATTTTGTTAAAA
TTCGCGTTAAATTTTTGTTAAATCAGCTCATTTTTTAACCAATAGGCCGAAATCGGCAAAATCCCTTATA
AATCAAAAGAATAGACCGAGATAGGGT
[37 nt withheld, positions 1288-1324]
AAAGAACGTGGACTCCAACGTCAAAGG
[49 nt withheld, positions 1352-1400]
T
[91 nt withheld, positions 1402-1492]
G
[124 nt withheld, positions 1494-1617]
CCCATTCGCCATTCAGGCTGCGCAACTGTTGGGAAGGGCGATCGGTGCGGGCCTCTTCGCTATTACGCCA
GCTGGCGAAAGGGGGATGTGCTGCAAGGCGATTAAGTTGGGTAACGCCAGGGTTTTCCCAGTCACGACGT
TGTAAAACGACGGCCAGTGAGCGCGCGTAATACGACTCACTATAGGGCGAATTGGGTACCAAATAGTAGG
AATTACCCACCTGTACAAGTGCTGAAAACTTGGATGAATAAGCCCGTTTGCCATTTTCTACTGCTATTTT
AAATCTTTTCTGTATTTGTCTGCATTTGTCTTTACCCTTGAATAAATGTTTTAGTTGTTTTTTTTCAATT
ATGACTGTGTTTAACAGACATTATTACAATAATATGTAATAGTAGTACACACTATTATTATGTAATAGTA
CTTGTTGACTGTATTTGAGAACTGGACCGAGTGAGTGTTACGTCACCCATTCAAAATGACTTACTTCTGG
CTCCAACAAAATGAAGTTAATTCAGTTGCCATTTTTCACTGTATGGACATCGCCGTGTTGGAGCTAGACG
TTGCCAATAAGCAAGAAAGAGCCGAGATGCGTCGAGTCTGAGTCACCGTTCCTATGGCAACCCCTCTAAC
CAATCAGAAGTAAGCTTGTTGGAAGTCCACAGCCTACCACTTGAAAGCGGGCTGCACAAAATCTGTCAAA
CGTTTTGAACGTTGGATGTGAGAGCACATACTTTTATTAAGGCATCTGGTTGGTCAGTTTATAATATCAA
CAACTTGGGCTACAGAAAAGAAAAGTTATTACAGAAATTATGATTAACAAGTACATGTTAAATAAAGATT
TTAATATGAATGCCACCACTGGAGCATTCATGCCATTTGGAGCTTCTTCCTGTTTGGATCACTAGAAGGA
GGAGGTCACTCATTACAGTTCTCATATACAGTCGTTGGTTGGTTGGTTGGTTGGTAGATTGATTGATTGA
TTGATTGATTGATTGATTGATTGATTGATTGATTGATTGATTGATTGATTGATTGATTGATTGGTAGTCA
AAATAAGAAATAATTTCCACAGATTCATTACAGAAATGATTAAATGCATACATAAAAAACTGGGGGGGGG
GGGGGATACAACAACACACTTAAGTCACATTTGCCTACGTAAAGAAAAGTAAAGAAAATCAATAGCTATA
TTTTACATCTCCTTTTTTTGCTGTCTTTTAATTAGCCTTGTTTTGCTGTTATCTTGATTGAAACTGTAAC
TTCTTCACCTGCTTCTTTTCTTTGTAGGTTTTGCCAGCCCAGAAACAGGCATGGCTGTGCAAGGCCAGAG
CACCATGCACAATGCGCTGCATGTCTTCATGAACGGCTCAATGTCCTCAGTCCAGGGCTCAGCCAACGAC
CCCATCTTCCTCCTTCACCATGCTTTCATTGACAGGTAACAAACACGTCATGACATTAGACTGCACAGTT
TTTGACAAAGTTCATACAATCTGTTGTTTATAGCTGCTACAATTAGTGAAGTTTGTGAATGTACTTGGAT
GAGCAGCGAAAGATCAATTGAGATCAATTGTTAGAGTTTGGTTGCCCTGCAGAGCAAAGAACAAAAAATA
ATCTGGTGGCTTTACTGCGTGAGGTTATTATTGGTGGAATAGAAACACAAAACATAATTGCATTTATTTG
TTTAATTTTTTATCTTATCTTAACTTTCATCTTGCATATTTGTTTCTTACATCATTTCTAGCATCTTTGA
GCGCTGGCTAAGAACTCATCAGCCTCCCCGGTCCATCTACCCACGTACCAATGCACCAATTGGCCACAAT
GACGGCTACTACATGGTGCCATTCCTTCCTCTTTATAGGAATGGAGACTACCTCCTGTCCAACAATGCTC
TTGGATACGAGTACGCCTACCTGTTGGACCCAGGTCATTGCACAACACCAGAAATGCCCTCTGATCTGCA
AAAGACGTGAATAATCTGTTCAGACACCCATATGCACTCTGTTCCACACAGGTCAGAGGTTTGTCCAGGA
GTTCTTGACAGAGGTGTAAAAAGTACTCAAAAATTTTACTCAAGTGAAAGTACAAGTACTTAGGGAAAAT
TTTACTCAATTAAAAGTAAAAGTATCTGGCTAGAATCTTACTTGAGTAAAAGTAAAAAAGTACTCCATTA
AAATTGTACTTGAGTATTAAGGAAGTAAAAGTAAAAGCAAGAAAGAAAACTAGAGATTCTTGTTTAAGCT
TTTAATCTCAAAAAACATTAAATGAAATGCATACAAGGTTTTATCCTGCTTTAGAACTGTTTGTATTTAA
TTATCAAACTATAAGACAGACAATCTAATGCCAGTACACGCTACTCAAAGTTGTAAAACCTCAGATTTAA
CTTCAGTAGAAGCTGATTCTCAAAATTGTTAGTGTCAAGCCTAGCTCTTTTGGGGCTGAAAAGCAATCCT
GCAGTGCTGAAAAGCCTCTCACAGGCAGCCGATGCGGGAAGAGGTGTATTAGTCTTGATAGAGAGGCTGC
AAATAGCAGGAAACGTGAGCAGAGACTCCCTGGTGTCTGAAACACAGGCCAGATGGGCCATTCGTACGCT
TAATTTCGTATAGGGATAACAGGGTAATGATCTAGGGTACTCTAAACCAGCGATGCCCAAAAACTAGGGC
CCGCTGGCCAAAGTTGGCCCAGAATAACCTTTGATTTGGCCACCCCATCTGAGAAGAGAACGAGAATGAT
AGGGAAGGTTGAAGCAAACCAGAGATTGTCAAAACAATTTTACTTTTTGTTTGTTTGTTTAATTGTTAAG
CTACAAAAAAGCAAACTGAAATTGAATGTTTCAGATAAATGTTCTGAATGAATCAGATTTTTAATGTTAA
ACTGTAAATACTGTTACTTGATGGAAGACAGTGTTCTAAATGGGATTTATATATTTTTATTGTAAAAAAA
TTATTTAATTTTAAGTATGAATAAATTAGGAATTTACCATTTGAAACTTTATTGTAATACACTTTAGTAT
ATTAACCTTTAGCCCGCCAACCTAAATCAAATTTGGTTTTTGGCTCTTCATAAGAAAAAATGTGGGCATC
CCTGCTCTAAACCTTCTCACTCAGTATGCAGAACATGTGATAAGTCACATACAATTTGTTGAGCATGTCT
TAATATGGCCTGTTCATAAATTTGCTGCAGTGACATCTGCTCTGATACACCAATAATAAATAAACATACA
TTTCAATGGGGCTGGTTTCATGGTGATGACATGAAAGAGTCCTATTTTGTATACTTAAAGAATCCTTCAG
TAAAAATTCTTTTCCAATAATAGATTTTTTTTCACAGTGCGAAGACTTCATAATAGGACAATTTTCAGCA
GTAAAGAACCTTTTGTGGGATAAAATAATTCCTAGTTGTTCTTGATATATCAATTATAATGTCTTATGGA
ACCACTGAGGTCAGAAAGAATTTTTTATTTTATAATATTGTTCTCCAAATATTTCACTGACCCACAACAA
GCACTTCTCCAGCCTCTCTTGGATCCCAGCTTAAAAGGTGCCAAATTGATTTATTGTCAATTATGTTTCA
ATATGACCTTTAGAGAATGTGTGAAGGAATTGTGAAGTTTCCAAAAAGTTTTATTAAATTGAGTTCTCTG
GGGCCTTTAGAAAATTCTGATTAGTTTAACAGTTATTAATTTATGGGATTAGTTCATGTTACATTACACT
AATTATTCGTTTTAAACAAATCATTTTGTTTCAATTAAATAATACCCTTTTTAATTTCGTTGTTATAATG
CTGATTACTGTTTTTATGATGTTTATGATATTTATAACCAAGTAAAATCTTGCATTTTCACAAAAGTTCG
TCTGCAATGTTGTTAAAGTCAGTGTTTGTGAATAGAAACAAAATAAATCAGACTCCACCCTTTTTGCTCC
GACAACAATGCCACTGAGGTCACATGACCATGCTCATGTTTATGTATGAGCTTTGTTTGGTAGGGTGTGG
CCTCTTTGATCTGACTCCATCATCATCACCACCACCCCCGTCGGGCTCTGCATATGGTACGGTCCGCTCT
CTGGCTCTGCGGTGGAGGCTGCAGTGTTTACCGTTTCATCCAACAGAGCGGCTCCTCTCCTCTCCTTTCT
CTTTCCGTCTTATCTGCCCTTTTCCTCGTTAAGCAGCAGCATCCTCTCTCTCTCTCTGCTCTCTCATCTA
ATTTCTGGCCATTCATGCGGTTCGGACGTGTGAGATAGTGGGTCTCTGAAAGACATACGACCAGCGAAAG
GGAAAGGAAAAAGACGACAGCAGTGAGAGAAGCGACAGACATGAAACTGCTCTCATCCATCGAGCAAGCC
TGCGACATTTGTCGGCTTAAGAAGCTGAAATGCTCCAAGGAAAAGCCGAAATGTGCCAAATGCCTGAAGA
ACAATTGGGAATGTCGTTACTCTCCCAAAACCAAGCGAAGTCCACTCACAAGGGCTCATCTGACCGAAGT
GGAGAGCAGGCTAGAGAGACTGGAACAACTCTTTTTGCTCATCTTCCCTAGAGAGGACCTTGACATGATC
CTCAAGATGGATTCTCTCCAGGATATTAAAGCCCTTTTGACTGGCTTATTCGTCCAGGACAATGTGAACA
AAGACGCTGTGACAGACCGATTGGCAAGTGTCGAGACCGATATGCCTCTGACACTGAGACAGCACAGAAT
CAGCGCTACTTCCTCAAGCGAAGAGTCTTCTAACAAGGGACAGAGACAGCTGACTGTTTCGAGCAGGTCG
ACCCCGTCCCCGGCCGACGCCCTGGACGACGGCGACCTGGACATGCTGCCTGCTGATGCTCTCGATGATT
TCGATCTGGATATGCTCCCGGCCGACGCCCTGGACGACTACGACCTGGACATCCTCCCGGGTAACTAACA
AACTCGAGAAAGCTAGCAAACCATGGTACGATGATGATCCAGACATGATAAGATACATTGATGAGTTTGG
ACAAACCACAACTAGAATGCAGTGAAAAAAATGCTTTATTTGTGAAATTTGTGATGCTATTGCTTTATTT
GTAACCATTATAAGCTGCAATAAACAAGTTAACAACAACAATTGCATTCATTTTATGTTTCAGGTTCAGG
GGGAGGTGTGGGAGGTTTTTTAAAGCAAGTAAAACCTCTACAAATGTGGTATGGCTGATTATGATCCTCT
AGATCAGATCTCTTGTTTATTGCAGCTTATAATGGTTACAAATAAAGCAATAGCATCACAAATTTCACAA
ATAAAGCATTTTTTTCACTGCATTCTAGTTGTGGTTTGTCCAAACTCATCAATGTATCTTATCATGTCTG
GATCTACGTAATACGACTCACTATAGTTCTAGAGGCTCGAGAGGGGCCGCTTTACTTGTACAGCTCGTCC
ATGCCGAGAGTGATCCCGGCGGCGGTCACGAACTCCAGCAGGACCATGTGATCGCGCTTCTCGTTGGGGT
CTTTGCTCAGGGCGGACTGGGTGCTCAGGTAGTGGTTGTCGGGCAGCAGCACGGGGCCGTCGCCGATGGG
GGTGTTCTGCTGGTAGTGGTCGGCGAGCTGCACGCTGCCGTCCTCGATGTTGTGGCGGATCTTGAAGTTC
ACCTTGATGCCGTTCTTCTGCTTGTCGGCCATGATATAGACGTTGTGGCTGTTGTAGTTGTACTCCAGCT
TGTGCCCCAGGATGTTGCCGTCCTCCTTGAAGTCGATGCCCTTCAGCTCGATGCGGTTCACCAGGGTGTC
GCCCTCGAACTTCACCTCGGCGCGGGTCTTGTAGTTGCCGTCGTCCTTGAAGAAGATGGTGCGCTCCTGG
ACGTAGCCTTCGGGCATGGCGGACTTGAAGAAGTCGTGCTGCTTCATGTGGTCGGGGTAGCGGCTGAAGC
ACTGCACGCCGTAGGTCAGGGTGGTCACGAGGGTGGGCCAGGGCACGGGCAGCTTGCCGGTGGTGCAGAT
GAACTTCAGGGTCAGCTTGCCGTAGGTGGCATCGCCCTCGCCCTCGCCGGACACGCTGAACTTGTGGCCG
TTTACGTCGCCGTCCAGCTCGACCAGGATGGGCACCACCCCGGTGAACAGCTCCTCGCCCTTGCTCACCA
TGGTCACTGTCTGCTTTGCTGTTGGTCTGGGCTCCTGGGTCACTGGCTTACTAATGGAGTCTTTATGTAT
GAGGACTCTTATCAATTGTTCTTCTATAAAGGTCTGCAGTGTTTCTGTTCGTCCCCTACATGGACACCCA
GAGCCTCCTAAATACAGGAGCCCTGATAACTGCACAAGTGCTCAGATTCCAGCAGGGTGGAAAATGAGAT
AAAGTGTGCAGATGGGGAGGGGGACGTGAATGAGAGATTTGAGGGATGAAAAGGATGGATGAACGCATTG
AAAATAGCCCCTTTCACAAAATAATACCAGTAAATTGTCATATAATTAATGACCAGACCTTTACCTGTAA
ATGATGTGATGTTCATATACAGAAGAATGCCAACAATTTACAGATGATTTTACAAATTCTTAATTTTCCT
TTTCTAAATGGATTTGTTCACACATTATCTCTTCAAAGCAATTGAATTTTCTGGAAAAGATTGGCTGTGT
GTGTAAAAGGTGCTACTGAGGAATTTAATGTGACATGGAATGAAGCAAACAGCAGCCTAAGACAGGATGG
CAGGAAAAATGTCACATGTTTAAAATAAGAGTGAAACCAACGACCTGGACTTATAGAGACTGTGTGTCCT
TAGGCAAAGCTCTTGTACAAACAGTGCTTGTGACTGTGAAATTCGGGGTTTGCCTGGATTGTGTTAAATG
TGTGCTTGGATGTATCATAAAAAAGAATCGGTTCTCTGTATTTGACATTTTCTGTAATTTATCTAAAGTT
ACAACTGGCTATGCCTGATTTTTATCACTATTGAATCAATCATTTTAAAGAATGTTAAGTCTGCTGATTT
GGAGAGCTCATTTACATTTATTTTGAATGTCTCTTATTTAACACAACTGATTTAAGCTTTAGATCTAATC
TGATCATTCAGGCGCGCCAACACGTGAATACCACGCGAGGCCTTAGGGATAACAGGGTAATACGCGTGAT
CTGCGAAGATACGGCCACGGGTGCTCTTGATCCTGTGGCTGATTTTGGACTGTGCTGCTCGCAGCTGCTG
ATGAATCACATACTTCCTCCATTTTCTTCCACTGATTGACTGTTATAATTTCCCTAATTTCCAGGTCAAG
GTGCTGTGCATTGTGGTAATAGATGTGACATGACGTCACTTCCAAAGGACCAATGAACATGTCTGACCAA
TTTCATATAATGTGAAAACGATTTTCATAGGCAGAATAAATAACATTTAAATTAAACTGGGCATCAGCGC
AATTCAATTGGTTTGGTAATAGCAAGGGAAAATAGAATGAAGTGATCTCCAAAAAATAAGTACTTTTTGA
CTGTAAATAAAATTGTAAGGAGTAAAAAGTACTTTTTTTTCTAAAAAAATGTAATTAAGTAAAAGTAAAA
GTATTGATTTTTAATTGTACTCAAGTAAAGTAAAAATCCCCAAAAATAATACTTAAGTACAGTAATCAAG
TAAAATTACTCAAGTACTTTACACCTCTGGTTCTTGACCCCCTACCTTCAGCAAGCCCAGCAGATCCACT
AGTTCTAGAGCTCGACGATGTAGGTCACGGTCTCGAAGCCGCGGTGCGGGTGCCAGGGCGTGCCCTTGGG
CTCCCCGGGCGCGTACTCCACCTCACCCATCTGGTCCATCTGATGAACGGGCCACCGCGGTGGAGCTCCA
GCTTTTGTTCCCTTTAGTGAGGGTTAATTGCGCGCTTGGCGTAATCATGGTCATAGCTGTTTCCTGTGTG
AAATTGTTATCCGCTCACAATTCCACACAACATACGAGCCGGAAGCATAAAGTGTAAAGCCTGGGGTGCC
TAATGAGTGAGCTAACTCACATTAATTGCGTTGCGCTCACTGCCCGCTTTCCAGTCGGGAAACCTGTCGT
GCCAGCTGCATTAATGAATCGGCCAACGCGCGGGGAGAGGCGGTTTGCGTATTGGGCGCTCTTCCGCTTC
CTCGCTCACTGACTCGCTGCGCTCGGTCGTTCGGCTGCGGCGAGCGGTATCAGCTCACTCAAAGGCGGTA
ATACGGTTATCCACAGAATCAGGGGATAACGCAGGAAAGAACATGTGAGCAAAAGGCCAGCAAAAGGCCA
GGAACCGTAAAAAGGCCGCGTTGCTGGCGTTTTTCCATAGGCTCCGCCCCCCTGACGAGCATCACAAAAA
TCGACGCTCAAGTCAGAGGTGGCGAAACCCGACAGGACTATAAAGATACCAGGCGTTTCCCCCTGGAAGC
TCCCTCGTGCGCTCTCCTGTTCCGACCCTGCCGCTTACCGGATACCTGTCCGCCTTTCTCCCTTCGGGAA
GCGTGGCGCTTTCTCATAGCTCACGCTGTAGGTATCTCAGTTCGGTGTAGGTCGTTCGCTCCAAGCTGGG
CTGTGTGCACGAACCCCCCGTTCAGCCCGACCGCTGCGCCTTATCCGGTAACTATCGTCTTGAGTCCAAC
CCGGTAAGACACGACTTATCGCCACTGGCAGCAGCCACTGGTAACAGGATTAGCAGAGCGAGGTATGTAG
GCGGTGCTACAGAGTTCTTGAAGTGGTGGCCTAACTACGGCTACACTAGAAGAACAGTATTTGGTATCTG
CGCTCTGCTGAAGCCAGTTACCTTCGGAAAAAGAGTTGGTAGCTCTTGATCCGGCAAACAAACCACCGCT
GGTAGCGGTGGTTTTTTTGTTTGCAAGCAGCAGATTACGCGCAGAAAAAAAGGATCTCAA
